Addgene plasmid #146375: pAc5.1C-Fluc-CG5263_G
Purpose: Insect Expression of CG5263-3UTR
Depositing lab: Elisa Izaurralde. Depositing organization: Max Planck Institute for Developmental Biology.
Backbone
  Vector backbone: Unknown
  Vector type: Insect Expression
Growth in bacteria
  Bacterial resistance: Ampicillin, 100 μg/mL
  Growth temperature: 37°C
  Growth strain: DH5alpha
  Copy number: Low Copy
Gene/Insert
  Gene/Insert name: CG5263-3UTR
  Species: D. melanogaster (fly)
  Entrez Gene: smg (a.k.a. Dmel_CG5263, CG5263, D69, Dmel\CG5263, SMG, SmG, Smaug, Smg, anon-D69, anonD69)
  Cloning method: Unknown
Terms and licenses: Academic/Nonprofit Terms; Industry Terms: Not Available to Industry
Depositor comments: 3' UTR extracted from NCBI: NM_001144453.1 Plasmids from this collection were made available to the research community and donated after the lab closed. Please note that the sequence provided by the depositing laboratory may be theoretical/predicted or based on Sanger sequencing results. There may be discrepancies between sequencing results obtained by Addgene and the depositor sequence. If an Addgene verified sequence is not available, please contact before placing your order to request that our lab fully sequence the plasmid.
How to cite: pAc5.1C-Fluc-CG5263_G was a gift from Elisa Izaurralde (Addgene plasmid # 146375 ; http://n2t.net/addgene:146375 ; RRID:Addgene_146375)
