[The description below was written by a language model from this plasmid's Addgene catalogue record and pLannotate feature annotations shown in this document.]
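Description:
pAc5.1C-Fluc-CG5263_G is an insect-cell expression plasmid of 7,938 nt that serves as a firefly luciferase 3' UTR reporter. The catalogue lists the backbone as unknown, although the name and the annotated parts (actin 5C promoter, V5 tag, SV40 polyadenylation region) point to a pAc5.1-type vector. It is propagated in E. coli through a ColE1/pUC-type origin and selected with ampicillin via the β-lactamase gene and its own promoter. The feature annotation calls the origin high-copy, whereas the catalogue entry records the plasmid as low copy.

The expression unit is driven by the Drosophila melanogaster actin 5C promoter, a strong constitutive promoter used in fly cell lines, followed directly by the firefly luciferase coding sequence. Between the end of luciferase and the vector's V5 tag lies roughly 900 nt with no meaningful annotation. This is where the recorded insert, the 3' UTR of CG5263 (smaug, smg), would be expected to sit, though the feature table does not mark it explicitly. Because it lies after the luciferase stop, the V5 sequence downstream is presumably not translated, and the SV40 poly(A) signal supplies transcript 3' end processing. The short ADH1 terminator, large T antigen and tetracycline-resistance fragments are partial matches, most likely vector remnants or chance hits rather than functional elements.

With the smg 3' UTR placed behind luciferase, reporter output in transfected Drosophila cells should reflect post-transcriptional regulation conferred by that UTR, such as effects on mRNA stability or translation. The record itself states only insect expression of the 3' UTR. The meaning of the "_G" suffix is not explained, and the depositor sequence may be theoretical.
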