Features (pLannotate 1.2.2; 10 found; start..end, strand, type, name):
     56..2568    +  promoter       Ac5 promoter: Drosophila melanogaster actin 5C promoter
   2594..4243    +  CDS            luciferase: firefly luciferase; luc
   5161..5177    -  terminator     ADH1 terminator (fragment): S. cerevisiae ADH1; transcription terminator for the S. cerevisiae alcohol dehydrogenase 1 (ADH1) gene
   5223..5264    +  CDS            V5 tag: epitope tag from simian virus 5
   5364..5498    -  polyA_signal   SV40 poly(A) signal: SV40 polyadenylation signal
   5521..5605    -  CDS            large T antigen (fragment): large T antigen from SV40 (simian virus 40)
   5606..6076    +  CDS            TcR (fragment): tetracycline efflux protein; tet; confers resistance to tetracycline
   6120..6708    -  rep_origin     ori: high-copy-number ColE1/pMB1/pBR322/pUC origin of replication
   6879..7739    -  CDS            AmpR: β-lactamase; bla; confers resistance to ampicillin, carbenicillin, and related antibiotics
   7740..7844    -  promoter       AmpR promoter: bla
>Addgene plasmid #146375 | pAc5.1C-Fluc-CG5263_G | depositor full sequence | sequence record 288820 | Full Sequence
CTTCAAGGAATTAATTCTATATTCTAAAAACACAAATGATACTTCTAAAAAAAATCATGAATGGCATCAA
CTCTGAATCAAATCTTTGCAGATGCACCTACTTCTCATTTCCACTGTCACATCATTTTTCCAGATCTCGC
TGCCTGTTATGTGGCCCACAAACCAAGACACGTTTTATGGCCATTAAAGCTGGCTGATCGTCGCCAAACA
CCAAATACATATCAATATGTACATTCGAGAAAGAAGCGATCAAAGAAGCGTCTTCGGGCGAGTAGGAGAA
TGCGGAGGAGAAGGAGAACGAGCTGATCTAGTATCTCTCCACAATCCAATGCCAACTGACCAACTGGCCA
TATTCGGAGCAATTTGAAGCCAATTTCCATCGCCTGGCGATCGCTCCATTCTTGGCTATATGTTTTTCAC
CGTTCCCGGGGCCATTTTCAAAGACTCGTCGGTAAGATAAGATTGTGTCACTCGCTGTCTCTCTTCATTT
GTCGAAGAATGCTGAGGAATTTCGCGATGACGTCGGCGAGTATTTTGAAGAATGAGAATAATTTGTATTT
ATACGAAAATCAGTTAGTGGAATTTTCTACAAAAACATGTTATCTATAGATAATTTTGTTGCAAAATATG
TTGACTATGACAAAGATTGTATGTATATACCTTTAATGTATTCTCATTTTCTTATGTATTTATAATGGCA
ATGATGATACTGATGATATTTTAAGATGATGCCAGACCACAGGCTGATTTCTGCGTCTTTTGCCGAACGC
AGTGCATGTGCGGTTGTTGTTTTTTGGAATAGTTTCAATTTTCGGACTGTCCGCTTTGATTTCAGTTTCT
TGGCTTATTCAAAAAGCAAAGTAAAGCCAAAAAAGCGAGATGGCAATACCAAATGCGGCAAAACGGTAGT
GGAAGGAAAGGGGTGCGGGGCAGCGGAAGGAAGGGTGGGGCGGGGCGTGGCGGGGTCTGTGGCTGGGCGC
GACGTCACCGACGTTGGAGCCACTCCTTTGACCATGTGTGCGTGTGTGTATTATTCGTGTCTCGCCACTC
GCCGGTTGTTTTTTTCTTTTTATCTCGCTCTCTCTAGCGCCATCTCGTACGCATGCTCAACGCACCGCAT
GTTGCCGTGTCCTTTATGCGTCATTTTGGCTCGAAATAGGCAATTATTTAAACAAAGATTAGTCAACGAA
AACGCTAAAATAAATAAGTCTACAATATGGTTACTTATTGCCATGTGTGTGCAGCCAACGATAGCAACAA
AAGCAACAACACAGTGGCTTTCCCTCTTTCACTTTTTGTTTGCAAGCGCGTGCGAGCAAGACGGCACGAC
CGGCAAACGCAATTACGCTGACAAAGAGCAGACGAAGTTTTGGCCGAAAAACATCAAGGCGCCTGATACG
AATGCATTTGCAATAACAATTGCGATATTTAATATTGTTTATGAAGCTGTTTGACTTCAAAACACACAAA
AAAAAAAATAAAACAAATTATTTGAAAGAGAATTAGGAATCGGACAGCTTATCGTTACGGGCTAACAGCA
CACCGAGACGAAATAGCTTACCTGACGTCACAGCCTCTGGAAGAACTGCCGCCAAGCAGAGAGAGAGAGA
AAAAGAGGGAGAGCAGCTTAGACCGCATGTGCTTGTGTGTGAGGCGTCTCTCTCTTCGTCTCCTGTTTGC
GCAAACGCATAGACTGCACTGAGAAAATCGATTACCTATTTTTTATGAATGAATATTTGCACTATTACTA
TTCAAAACTATTAAGATAGCAATCACATTCAATAGCCAAATACTATACCACCTGAGCGATGCAACGAAAT
GATCAATTTGAGCAAAAATGCTGCATATTTAGGACGGCATCATTATAGAAATGCTTCTTGCTGTGTACTT
TTCTCTCGTCTGGCAGCTGTTTCGCCGTTATTGTTAAAACCGGCTTAAGTTAGGTGTGTTTTCTACGACT
AGTGATGCCCCTACTAGAAGATGTGTGTTGCACAAATGTCCCTGAATAACCAATTTGAAGTGCAGATAGC
AGTAAACGTAAGCTAATATGAATATTATTTAACTGTAATGTTTTAATATCGCTGGACATTACTAATAAAC
CCACTATAAACACATGTACATATGTATGTTTTGGCATACAATGAGTAGTTGGGGAAAAAATGTGTAAAAG
CACCGTGACCATCACAGCATAAAGATAACCAGCTGAAGTATCGAATATGAGTAACCCCCAAATTGAATCA
CATGCCGCAACTGATAGGACCCATGGAAGTACACTCTTCATGGCGATATACAAGACACACACAAGCACGA
ACACCCAGTTGCGGAGGAAATTCTCCGTAAATGAAAACCCAATCGGCGAACAATTCATACCCATATATGG
TAAAAGTTTTGAACGCGACTTGAGAGCGGAGAGCATTGCGGCTGATAAGGTTTTAGCGCTAAGCGGGCTT
TATAAAACGGGCTGCGGGACCAGTTTTCATATCACTACCGTTTGAGTTCTTGTGCTGTGTGGATACTCCT
CCCGACACAAAGCCGCTCCATCAGCCAGCAGTCGTCTAATCCAGAGACCCCGGATCGGGGTACCAACATG
GCCGAAGACGCCAAAAACATAAAGAAAGGCCCGGCACCATTCTATCCACTAGAGGATGGAACCGCTGGAG
AGCAACTGCATAAGGCTATGAAGAGATACGCCCTGGTTCCTGGAACAATTGCTTTTACAGATGCACATAT
CGAGGTGAACATCACGTACGCGGAATACTTCGAAATGTCCGTTCGGTTGGCAGAAGCTATGAAACGATAT
GGGCTGAATACAAATCACAGAATCGTCGTATGCAGTGAAAACTCTCTTCAATTCTTTATGCCGGTGTTGG
GCGCGTTATTTATCGGAGTTGCAGTTGCGCCCGCGAACGACATTTATAATGAACGTGAATTGCTCAACAG
TATGAACATTTCGCAGCCTACCGTAGTGTTTGTTTCCAAAAAGGGGTTGCAAAAAATTTTGAACGTGCAA
AAAAAATTACCAATAATCCAGAAAATTATTATCATGGATTCTAAAACGGATTACCAGGGATTTCAGTCGA
TGTACACGTTCGTCACATCTCATCTACCTCCCGGTTTTAATGAATACGATTTTGTACCAGAGTCCTTTGA
TCGTGACAAAACAATTGCACTGATAATGAACTCCTCTGGATCTACTGGGTTACCTAAGGGTGTGGCCCTT
CCGCATAGAACTGCCTGCGTCAGATTCTCGCATGCCAGAGATCCTATTTTTGGCAATCAAATCATTCCGG
ATACTGCGATTTTAAGTGTTGTTCCATTCCATCACGGTTTTGGAATGTTTACTACACTCGGATATTTGAT
ATGTGGATTTCGAGTCGTCTTAATGTATAGATTTGAAGAAGAGCTGTTTTTACGATCCCTTCAGGATTAC
AAAATTCAAAGTGCGTTGCTAGTACCAACCCTATTTTCATTCTTCGCCAAAAGCACTCTGATTGACAAAT
ACGATTTATCTAATTTACACGAAATTGCTTCTGGGGGCGCACCTCTTTCGAAAGAAGTCGGGGAAGCGGT
TGCAAAACGCTTCCATCTTCCAGGGATACGACAAGGATATGGGCTCACTGAGACTACATCAGCTATTCTG
ATTACACCCGAGGGGGATGATAAACCGGGCGCGGTCGGTAAAGTTGTTCCATTTTTTGAAGCGAAGGTTG
TGGATCTGGATACCGGGAAAACGCTGGGCGTTAATCAGAGAGGCGAATTATGTGTCAGAGGACCTATGAT
TATGTCCGGTTATGTAAACAATCCGGAAGCGACCAACGCCTTGATTGACAAGGATGGATGGCTACATTCT
GGAGACATAGCTTACTGGGACGAAGACGAACACTTCTTCATAGTTGACCGCTTGAAGTCTTTAATTAAAT
ACAAAGGGTATCAGGTGGCCCCCGCTGAATTGGAATCGATATTGTTACAACACCCCAACATCTTCGACGC
GGGCGTGGCAGGTCTTCCCGACGATGACGCCGGTGAACTTCCCGCCGCCGTTGTTGTTTTGGAGCACGGA
AAGACGATGACGGAAAAAGAGATCGTGGATTACGTCGCCAGTCAAGTAACAACCGCGAAAAAGTTGCGCG
GAGGAGTTGTGTTTGTGGACGAAGTACCGAAAGGTCTTACCGGAAAACTCGACGCAAGAAAAATCAGAGA
GATCCTCATAAAGGCCAAGAAGGGCGGAAAGTCCAAATTGTAAGAATTCACCCCAATCACAACATCAACT
ATTTCATTCACTATCAACAACGTCGCCAAATGAAAGAAATACCCCGATCTGAACGACGACGAAAAATGGT
TTATCTAGTAAAAAATTATAAAATGAACTCTGCATCGTGACCATGAGACTGACTAAGATTACTTTTCGCA
ACTATAAAAACTAGAAGGAAGAAAGCTGGATGGAGAGGGAATTGAAAAGTGAGAATTGAGAAACGAGAGC
TGATAATTGTTTGCGCGAATCAAAACTAGGCTTGCTGAATGAAGTAGTAGTCACATAATGAATATGTTTA
TATATACACGTACACATAATTTATTTTAAATTAAAAGGAACATATTTGCTGAACCGTAACTGCACCAGAG
GAAATCGCAACGGCGGAAACTACCACTAGACTAAACTTTAACAGAAAAGAGTTTCAATGTTTCACTGTTT
GTGTTTGAGAATCGGAACCACATATTGTATTTTGCATATTTAAGCGTAAGCCAAATCCATGTATTGCATA
CCGATCATGATCACCATTGTCATTGATTAGATTATCTCTACTATTACTATTATGTTTGCTTTAGTCAATT
GTTTATAATGTAAATGGCAAGCCAATCACTCGATATGTTATGTTTTAGTTGTTTTTTTAAAAATTATATA
TATTTATATATACAAATGTATGTCGCTAAGCTTAGGTTCAAACAAAAAACGACGATGGGCCAAGCTGGAA
AAAAGAAGGCAGCCAAAAAATATTTACCTTAAGAGCGTAAAAACGTGTAGTCTAATTGTAAATGTATAAA
AACGAACAAATGCATGTGTAAAAATCTTGGTTGGAAATGTTTTTGTTTTCTAATTTCTCGTCGATATTTC
CAAGATTTGTTTGTTTACAACAACCGCAACACTGTAAATCGCAGATGCTTTTATTTAATAATAAAAACCT
ATTGTACGGCCAGTTGGGATACCTCGAGGTCACCCATTCGAAGGTAAGCCTATCCCTAACCCTCTCCTCG
GTCTCGATTCTACGCGTACCGGTCATCATCACCATCACCATTGAGTTTAAACCCGCTGATCAGCCTCGAC
TGTGCCTTCTAAGGCCTGAGCTCGCTGATCAGCCTCGATCGAGGATCCAGACATGATAAGATACATTGAT
GAGTTTGGACAAACCACAACTAGAATGCAGTGAAAAAAATGCTTTATTTGTGAAATTTGTGATGCTATTG
CTTTATTTGTAACCATTATAAGCTGCAATAAACAAGTTAACAACAACAATTGCATTCATTTTATGTTTCA
GGTTCAGGGGGAGGTGTGGGAGGTTTTTTAAAGCAAGTAAAACCTCTACAAATGTGGTATGGCTGATTAT
GATCAGTCGACCGATGCCCTTGAGAGCCTTCAACCCAGTCAGCTCCTTCCGGTGGGCGCGGGGCATGACT
ATCGTCGCCGCACTTATGACTGTCTTCTTTATCATGCAACTCGTAGGACAGGTGCCGGCAGCGCTCTGGG
TCATTTTCGGCGAGGACCGCTTTCGCTGGAGCGCGACGATGATCGGCCTGTCGCTTGCGGTATTCGGAAT
CTTGCACGCCCTCGCTCAAGCCTTCGTCACTGGTCCCGCCACCAAACGTTTCGGCGAGAAGCAGGCCATT
ATCGCCGGCATGGCGGCCGACGCGCTGGGCTACGTCTTGCTGGCGTTCGCGACGCGAGGCTGGATGGCCT
TCCCCATTATGATTCTTCTCGCTTCCGGCGGCATCGGGATGCCCGCGTTGCAGGCCATGCTGTCCAGGCA
GGTAGATGACGACCATCAGGGACAGCTTCAAGGATCGCTCGCGGCTCTTACCAGCCAGCAAAAGGCCAGG
AACCGTAAAAAGGCCGCGTTGCTGGCGTTTTTCCATAGGCTCCGCCCCCCTGACGAGCATCACAAAAATC
GACGCTCAAGTCAGAGGTGGCGAAACCCGACAGGACTATAAAGATACCAGGCGTTTCCCCCTGGAAGCTC
CCTCGTGCGCTCTCCTGTTCCGACCCTGCCGCTTACCGGATACCTGTCCGCCTTTCTCCCTTCGGGAAGC
GTGGCGCTTTCTCAATGCTCACGCTGTAGGTATCTCAGTTCGGTGTAGGTCGTTCGCTCCAAGCTGGGCT
GTGTGCACGAACCCCCCGTTCAGCCCGACCGCTGCGCCTTATCCGGTAACTATCGTCTTGAGTCCAACCC
GGTAAGACACGACTTATCGCCACTGGCAGCAGCCACTGGTAACAGGATTAGCAGAGCGAGGTATGTAGGC
GGTGCTACAGAGTTCTTGAAGTGGTGGCCTAACTACGGCTACACTAGAAGGACAGTATTTGGTATCTGCG
CTCTGCTGAAGCCAGTTACCTTCGGAAAAAGAGTTGGTAGCTCTTGATCCGGCAAACAAACCACCGCTGG
TAGCGGTGGTTTTTTTGTTTGCAAGCAGCAGATTACGCGCAGAAAAAAAGGATCTCAAGAAGATCCTTTG
ATCTTTTCTACGGGGTCTGACGCTCAGTGGAACGAAAACTCACGTTAAGGGATTTTGGTCATGAGATTAT
CAAAAAGGATCTTCACCTAGATCCTTTTAAATTAAAAATGAAGTTTTAAATCAATCTAAAGTATATATGA
GTAAACTTGGTCTGACAGTTACCAATGCTTAATCAGTGAGGCACCTATCTCAGCGATCTGTCTATTTCGT
TCATCCATAGTTGCCTGACTCCCCGTCGTGTAGATAACTACGATACGGGAGGGCTTACCATCTGGCCCCA
GTGCTGCAATGATACCGCGAGACCCACGCTCACCGGCTCCAGATTTATCAGCAATAAACCAGCCAGCCGG
AAGGGCCGAGCGCAGAAGTGGTCCTGCAACTTTATCCGCCTCCATCCAGTCTATTAATTGTTGCCGGGAA
GCTAGAGTAAGTAGTTCGCCAGTTAATAGTTTGCGCAACGTTGTTGCCATTGCTGCAGGCATCGTGGTGT
CACGCTCGTCGTTTGGTATGGCTTCATTCAGCTCCGGTTCCCAACGATCAAGGCGAGTTACATGATCCCC
CATGTTGTGCAAAAAAGCGGTTAGCTCCTTCGGTCCTCCGATCGTTGTCAGAAGTAAGTTGGCCGCAGTG
TTATCACTCATGGTTATGGCAGCACTGCATAATTCTCTTACTGTCATGCCATCCGTAAGATGCTTTTCTG
TGACTGGTGAGTACTCAACCAAGTCATTCTGAGAATAGTGTATGCGGCGACCGAGTTGCTCTTGCCCGGC
GTCAACACGGGATAATACCGCGCCACATAGCAGAACTTTAAAAGTGCTCATCATTGGAAAACGTTCTTCG
GGGCGAAAACTCTCAAGGATCTTACCGCTGTTGAGATCCAGTTCGATGTAACCCACTCGTGCACCCAACT
GATCTTCAGCATCTTTTACTTTCACCAGCGTTTCTGGGTGAGCAAAAACAGGAAGGCAAAATGCCGCAAA
AAAGGGAATAAGGGCGACACGGAAATGTTGAATACTCATACTCTTCCTTTTTCAATATTATTGAAGCATT
TATCAGGGTTATTGTCTCATGAGCGGATACATATTTGAATGTATTTAGAAAAATAAACAAATAGGGGTTC
CGCGCACATTTCCCCGAAAAGTGCCACCTGACGTCTAAGAAACCATTATTATCATGACATTAACCTATAA
AAATAGGCGTATCACGAGGCCCTTTCGT
